Addgene plasmid #104796: pSC22
Purpose: CRISPR/Cas9 2xplex gRNA targeting Medtr2g101120, Medtr2g101130 (Acre1). Also expresses Cas9 from Gmubi promoter from AtUBQ10 promoter
Depositing lab: Nevin Young. Depositing organization: University of Minnesota. Publication: Validating Genome-Wide Association Candidates Controlling Quantitative Variation in Nodulation. Curtin SJ, Tiffin P, Guhlin J, Trujillo DI, Burghart LT, Atkins P, Baltes NJ, Denny R, Voytas DF, Stupar RM, Young ND. Plant Physiol. 2017 Feb;173(2):921-931. doi: 10.1104/pp.16.01923. Epub 2017 Jan 5. PubMed 28057894.
Backbone
  Vector backbone: pSC218
  Vector type: Plant Expression, CRISPR
Growth in bacteria
  Bacterial resistance: Kanamycin, 50 μg/mL
  Growth temperature: 37°C
  Growth strain: DH5alpha
  Copy number: Low Copy
Gene/Insert
  Gene/Insert name: Medtr2g101120, Medtr2g101130 (alt name: Acre1)
  gRNA/shRNA sequence: ttccaccatcaccacaaccag, ggatttgtactacgagtttgg
  Cloning method: Gateway Cloning
Terms and licenses: Academic/Nonprofit Terms; Industry Terms: Not Available to Industry
Depositor comments: 112-31:15.1. Alternative name of plasmid: pSG218UG
How to cite: pSC22 was a gift from Nevin Young (Addgene plasmid # 104796 ; http://n2t.net/addgene:104796 ; RRID:Addgene_104796)
