[The description below was written by a language model from this plasmid's Addgene catalogue record and pLannotate feature annotations shown in this document.]
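Description:
pSC22 (also listed as pSG218UG) is a large, low-copy T-DNA binary vector of about 18.4 kb for plant CRISPR/Cas9 mutagenesis. It was built on the pSC218 backbone by multisite Gateway recombination. It carries two guide RNAs directed at the neighbouring Medicago truncatula genes Medtr2g101120 and Medtr2g101130 (Acre1). The associated study validated genome-wide association candidates for quantitative variation in nodulation, so the plasmid appears intended to generate knockouts of these candidate genes.

The backbone has broad-host-range RK2/IncP-type elements: oriV with its trans-acting replication protein trfA, plus oriT and traJ for conjugal mobilisation. These allow maintenance in both E. coli and Agrobacterium. Bacterial selection is by kanamycin (aphA-3). The annotation also shows tetracycline resistance remnants, an IS1 element and other partial fragments left over from the backbone's lineage.

Between the nopaline-type left and right border repeats, attB1, attB5 and attB2 sites mark the junctions of the assembled modules. The first module is a plant codon-optimised S. pyogenes Cas9 containing the potato IV2 intron, with an N-terminal 2xFLAG tag and a NOS terminator. Two S. pyogenes gRNA scaffolds follow, each representing one guide expression unit. The promoters driving Cas9 and the guides are not annotated in the feature table. The catalogue purpose line is ambiguous, naming both a Gmubi (soybean ubiquitin) promoter and an AtUBQ10 promoter without clearly assigning them. A CaMV 35S-driven bar gene (phosphinothricin acetyltransferase) with a NOS terminator gives bialaphos/phosphinothricin selection of transformed plant tissue.
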