Features (pLannotate 1.2.2; 40 found; start..end, strand, type, name):
     25..46      -  misc_feature   MCS (fragment): pBluescript multiple cloning site
     63..87      +  protein_bind   attB1: mutant version of attB; recombination site for the Gateway® BP reaction BP Clonase™
    109..156     +  CDS            2xFLAG: two tandem FLAG® epitope tags
    208..4497    +  CDS            pcoCas9: Cas9 endonuclease from the Streptococcus pyogenes Type II CRISPR/Cas system plant codon-optimized Cas9 gene containing the potato IV2 intron
   4556..4808    +  terminator     NOS terminator: nopaline synthase terminator and poly(A) signal
   4853..4873    +  protein_bind   attB5: mutant version of attB; core recombination site for the Gateway® BP reaction BP Clonase™
   5228..5303    +  misc_RNA       gRNA scaffold: guide RNA scaffold for the Streptococcus pyogenes CRISPR/Cas9 system
   5315..5336    -  protein_bind   attB2 (fragment): mutant version of attB; recombination site for the Gateway® BP reaction BP Clonase™
   5816..5891    +  misc_RNA       gRNA scaffold: guide RNA scaffold for the Streptococcus pyogenes CRISPR/Cas9 system
   5903..5924    -  protein_bind   attB2 (fragment): mutant version of attB; recombination site for the Gateway® BP reaction BP Clonase™
   5946..5967    -  protein_bind   attB2 (fragment): mutant version of attB; recombination site for the Gateway® BP reaction BP Clonase™
   5989..6013    -  protein_bind   attB2: mutant version of attB; recombination site for the Gateway® BP reaction BP Clonase™
   6031..6066    -  misc_feature   MCS (fragment): pBluescript multiple cloning site
   6077..6329    +  terminator     NOS terminator: nopaline synthase terminator and poly(A) signal
   6388..6505    -  promoter       NOS promoter (fragment): nopaline synthase promoter
   6629..6653    +  misc_feature   RB T-DNA repeat: right border repeat from nopaline C58 T-DNA
   6763..7012    -  CDS            TcR (fragment): tetracycline efflux protein; tetA; confers resistance to tetracycline
   7118..7768    +  CDS            TetR: tetracycline resistance regulatory protein; tetR
   8127..8317    -  rep_origin     ori (fragment): high-copy-number ColE1/pMB1/pBR322/pUC origin of replication
   8449..8558    +  oriT           oriT: incP origin of transfer
   8591..8962    +  CDS            traJ: oriT-recognizing protein; traJ
   9000..9119    +  CDS            traI (fragment): TRAI6_ECOLX - Experimental evidence at protein level: Swiss-Prot protein existence level 1. The initiation process of transfer DNA synthesis requires the interaction of at least three plasmid-specific components (TraH, I, and J) at the transfer origin resulting in the assembly of a specialised nucleoprotein complex - the relaxosome. Site- and strand-specific cleavage at the transfer origin is dependent on TraI and TraJ. From Escherichia coli.
   9112..9726    +  rep_origin     oriV: origin of replication for the bacterial F plasmid
   9798..10073   +  CDS            klaC (fragment): KLAC_ECOLX - Also known as telB. Protein predicted: Swiss-Prot protein existence level 4. Belongs to the kla operon, which is associated with cryptic tellurite resistance, and IncW plasmid fertility inhibition. From Escherichia coli.
  10076..10270   +  CDS            satA (fragment): STA_BACSU - Also known as yyaR. Experimental evidence at protein level: Swiss-Prot protein existence level 1. Involved in resistance to streptothricin, a broad-spectrum antibiotic produced by streptomycetes. Detoxifies streptothricin via acetylation of the beta amino group of the first beta-lysyl moiety of streptothricin. From Bacillus subtilis (strain 168).
  10269..10418   +  CDS            satA (fragment): STA_BACSU - Also known as yyaR. Experimental evidence at protein level: Swiss-Prot protein existence level 1. Involved in resistance to streptothricin, a broad-spectrum antibiotic produced by streptomycetes. Detoxifies streptothricin via acetylation of the beta amino group of the first beta-lysyl moiety of streptothricin. From Bacillus subtilis (strain 168).
  10427..11194   -  mobile_element IS1: prokaryotic transposable element IS1
  11386..12180   +  CDS            KanR: aminoglycoside phosphotransferase; aphA-3; confers resistance to kanamycin
  12479..13627   +  CDS            trfA: trans-acting replication protein that binds to and activates oriV
  13647..13766   +  CDS            tetR (fragment): TETR1_ECOLX - Experimental evidence at protein level: Swiss-Prot protein existence level 1. TetR is the repressor of the tetracycline resistance element; its N-terminal region forms a helix-turn-helix structure and binds DNA. Binding of tetracycline to TetR reduces the repressor affinity for the tetracycline resistance gene (tetA) promoter operator sites. From Escherichia coli.
  15223..15247   +  misc_feature   LB T-DNA repeat: left border repeat from nopaline C58 T-DNA
  15301..15431   -  CDS            lacI (fragment): lac repressor; lacI; The lac repressor binds to the lac operator to inhibit transcription in E. coli. This inhibition can be relieved by adding lactose or isopropyl-β-D-thiogalactopyranoside (IPTG).
  15432..15732   -  rep_origin     M13 ori (fragment) (sequence partly withheld): M13 bacteriophage origin of replication; arrow indicates direction of (+) strand synthesis
  15730..15885   -  CDS            lacZα (fragment) (sequence partly withheld): LacZα fragment of β-galactosidase; lacZ fragment
  15894..16146   -  terminator     NOS terminator: nopaline synthase terminator and poly(A) signal
  16152..16169   +  misc_feature   MCS (fragment): pUC18/19 multiple cloning site
  16162..16275   -  CDS            bah (fragment): BAH_STRHY - Protein inferred from homology: Swiss-Prot protein existence level 3. This protein removes the N-acetyl group from bialaphos as one of the final steps of the bialaphos biosynthetic pathway. From Streptomyces hygroscopicus.
  16290..16841   -  CDS            BlpR: phosphinothricin acetyltransferase; Streptomyces hygroscopicus bar; confers resistance to bialophos or phosphinothricin
  16866..17207   -  promoter       CaMV 35S promoter: strong constitutive promoter from cauliflower mosaic virus
  17716..17760   -  CDS            lacZα (fragment): LacZα fragment of β-galactosidase; lacZ fragment
>Addgene plasmid #104796 | pSC22 | addgene full sequence | sequence record 202698 | Addgene NGS Result
AATCTGAGTTTTTCTGATTAACAGGGTACCGGGCCCCCCCTCGAGGCGCGCCAAGCTATCAAACAAGTTT
GTACAAAAAAGCAGGCTCCGAATTCGCCCTTCACCATGGATTACAAGGATGATGATGATAAGGATTACAA
GGATGATGATGATAAGATGGCTCCAAAGAAGAAGAGAAAGGTTGGAATCCACGGAGTTCCAGCTGCTGAT
AAGAAGTACTCTATCGGACTTGACATCGGAACCAACTCTGTTGGATGGGCTGTTATCACCGATGAGTACA
AGGTTCCATCTAAGAAGTTCAAGGTTCTTGGAAACACCGATAGACACTCTATCAAGAAGAACCTTATCGG
TGCTCTTCTTTTCGATTCTGGAGAGACCGCTGAGGCTACCAGATTGAAGAGAACCGCTAGAAGAAGATAC
ACCAGAAGAAAGAACAGAATCTGCTACCTTCAGGAAATCTTCTCTAACGAGATGGCTAAGGTTGATGATT
CTTTCTTCCACAGACTTGAGGAGTCTTTCCTTGTTGAGGAGGATAAGAAGCACGAGAGACACCCAATCTT
CGGAAACATCGTTGATGAGGTTGCTTACCACGAGAAGTACCCAACCATCTACCACCTTAGAAAGAAGTTG
GTTGATTCTACCGATAAGGCTGATCTTAGACTTATCTACCTTGCTCTTGCTCACATGATCAAGTTCAGAG
GACACTTCCTTATCGAGGGAGACCTTAACCCAGATAACTCTGATGTTGATAAGTTGTTCATCCAGCTTGT
TCAGACCTACAACCAGCTTTTCGAGGAGAACCCAATCAACGCTTCTGGAGTTGATGCTAAGGCTATCCTT
TCTGCTAGACTTTCTAAGTCTCGTAGACTTGAGAACCTTATCGCTCAGCTTCCAGGAGAGAAGAAGAACG
GACTTTTCGGAAACCTTATCGCTCTTTCTCTTGGACTTACCCCAAACTTCAAGTCTAACTTCGATCTTGC
TGAGGATGCTAAGTTGCAGCTTTCTAAGGATACCTACGATGATGATCTTGATAACCTTCTTGCTCAGATC
GGAGATCAGTACGCTGATCTTTTCCTTGCTGCTAAGAACCTTTCTGATGCTATCCTTCTTTCTGACATCC
TTAGAGTTAACACCGAGATCACCAAGGCTCCACTTTCTGCTTCTATGATCAAGAGATACGATGAGCACCA
CCAGGATCTTACCCTTTTGAAGGCTCTTGTTAGACAGCAGCTTCCAGAGAAGTACAAGGAAATCTTCTTC
GATCAGTCTAAGAACGGATACGCTGGATACATCGATGGAGGAGCTTCTCAGGAGGAGTTCTACAAGTTCA
TCAAGCCAATCCTTGAGAAGATGGATGGAACCGAGGAGCTTCTTGTTAAGTTGAACAGAGAGGATCTTCT
TAGAAAGCAGAGAACCTTCGATAACGGATCTATCCCACACCAGATCCACCTTGGAGAGCTTCACGCTATC
CTTCGTAGACAGGAGGATTTCTACCCATTCTTGAAGGATAACAGAGAGAAGATCGAGAAGATCCTTACCT
TCAGAATCCCATACTACGTTGGACCACTTGCTAGAGGAAACTCTCGTTTCGCTTGGATGACCAGAAAGTC
TGAGGAGACCATCACCCCTTGGAACTTCGAGGAGGTAAGTTTCTGCTTCTACCTTTGATATATATATAAT
AATTATCATTAATTAGTAGTAATATAATATTTCAAATATTTTTTTCAAAATAAAAGAATGTAGTATATAG
CAATTGCTTTTCTGTAGTTTATAAGTGTGTATATTTTAATTTATAACTTTTCTAATATATGACCAAAATT
TGTTGATGTGCAGGTTGTTGATAAGGGAGCTTCTGCTCAGTCTTTCATCGAGAGAATGACCAACTTCGAT
AAGAACCTTCCAAACGAGAAGGTTCTTCCAAAGCACTCTCTTCTTTACGAGTACTTCACCGTTTACAACG
AGCTTACCAAGGTTAAGTACGTTACCGAGGGAATGAGAAAGCCAGCTTTCCTTTCTGGAGAGCAGAAGAA
GGCTATCGTTGATCTTCTTTTCAAGACCAACAGAAAGGTTACCGTTAAGCAGTTGAAGGAGGATTACTTC
AAGAAGATCGAGTGCTTCGATTCTGTTGAAATCTCTGGAGTTGAGGATAGATTCAACGCTTCTCTTGGAA
CCTACCACGATCTTTTGAAGATCATCAAGGATAAGGATTTCCTTGATAACGAGGAGAACGAGGACATCCT
TGAGGACATCGTTCTTACCCTTACCCTTTTCGAGGATAGAGAGATGATCGAGGAGAGACTCAAGACCTAC
GCTCACCTTTTCGATGATAAGGTTATGAAGCAGTTGAAGAGAAGAAGATACACCGGATGGGGTAGACTTT
CTCGTAAGTTGATCAACGGAATCAGAGATAAGCAGTCTGGAAAGACCATCCTTGATTTCTTGAAGTCTGA
TGGATTCGCTAACAGAAACTTCATGCAGCTTATCCACGATGATTCTCTTACCTTCAAGGAGGACATCCAG
AAGGCTCAGGTTTCTGGACAGGGAGATTCTCTTCACGAGCACATCGCTAACCTTGCTGGATCTCCAGCTA
TCAAGAAGGGAATCCTTCAGACCGTTAAGGTTGTTGATGAGCTTGTTAAGGTTATGGGTAGACACAAGCC
AGAGAACATCGTTATCGAGATGGCTAGAGAGAACCAGACCACCCAGAAGGGACAGAAGAACTCTCGTGAG
AGAATGAAGAGAATCGAGGAGGGAATCAAGGAGCTTGGATCTCAAATCTTGAAGGAGCACCCAGTTGAGA
ACACCCAGCTTCAGAACGAGAAGTTGTACCTTTACTACCTTCAGAACGGAAGAGATATGTACGTTGATCA
GGAGCTTGACATCAACAGACTTTCTGATTACGATGTTGATCACATCGTTCCACAGTCTTTCTTGAAGGAT
GATTCTATCGATAACAAGGTTCTTACCCGTTCTGATAAGAACAGAGGAAAGTCTGATAACGTTCCATCTG
AGGAGGTTGTTAAGAAGATGAAGAACTACTGGAGACAGCTTCTTAACGCTAAGTTGATCACCCAGAGAAA
GTTCGATAACCTTACCAAGGCTGAGAGAGGAGGACTTTCTGAGCTTGATAAGGCTGGATTCATCAAGAGA
CAGCTTGTTGAGACCAGACAGATCACCAAGCACGTTGCTCAGATCCTTGATTCTCGTATGAACACCAAGT
ACGATGAGAACGATAAGTTGATCAGAGAGGTTAAGGTTATCACCTTGAAGTCTAAGTTGGTTTCTGATTT
CAGAAAGGATTTCCAGTTCTACAAGGTTAGAGAGATCAACAACTACCACCACGCTCACGATGCTTACCTT
AACGCTGTTGTTGGAACCGCTCTTATCAAGAAGTACCCAAAGTTGGAGTCTGAGTTCGTTTACGGAGATT
ACAAGGTTTACGATGTTAGAAAGATGATCGCTAAGTCTGAGCAGGAGATCGGAAAGGCTACCGCTAAGTA
CTTCTTCTACTCTAACATCATGAACTTCTTCAAGACCGAGATCACCCTTGCTAACGGAGAGATCAGAAAG
AGACCACTTATCGAGACCAACGGAGAGACCGGAGAGATCGTTTGGGATAAGGGAAGAGATTTCGCTACCG
TTAGAAAGGTTCTTTCTATGCCACAGGTTAACATCGTTAAGAAAACCGAGGTTCAGACCGGAGGATTCTC
TAAGGAGTCTATCCTTCCAAAGAGAAACTCTGATAAGTTGATCGCTAGAAAGAAGGATTGGGACCCAAAG
AAGTACGGAGGATTCGATTCTCCAACCGTTGCTTACTCTGTTCTTGTTGTTGCTAAGGTTGAGAAGGGAA
AGTCTAAGAAGTTGAAGTCTGTTAAGGAGCTTCTTGGAATCACCATCATGGAGCGTTCTTCTTTCGAGAA
GAACCCAATCGATTTCCTTGAGGCTAAGGGATACAAGGAGGTTAAGAAGGATCTTATCATCAAGTTGCCA
AAGTACTCTCTTTTCGAGCTTGAGAACGGAAGAAAGAGAATGCTTGCTTCTGCTGGAGAGCTTCAGAAGG
GAAACGAGCTTGCTCTTCCATCTAAGTACGTTAACTTCCTTTACCTTGCTTCTCACTACGAGAAGTTGAA
GGGATCTCCAGAGGATAACGAGCAGAAGCAGCTTTTCGTTGAGCAGCACAAGCACTACCTTGATGAGATC
ATCGAGCAAATCTCTGAGTTCTCTAAGAGAGTTATCCTTGCTGATGCTAACCTTGATAAGGTTCTTTCTG
CTTACAACAAGCACAGAGATAAGCCAATCAGAGAGCAGGCTGAGAACATCATCCACCTTTTCACCCTTAC
CAACCTTGGTGCTCCAGCTGCTTTCAAGTACTTCGATACCACCATCGATAGAAAAAGATACACCTCTACC
AAGGAGGTTCTTGATGCTACCCTTATCCACCAGTCTATCACCGGACTTTACGAGACCAGAATCGATCTTT
CTCAGCTTGGAGGAGATAAGAGACCAGCTGCTACCAAGAAGGCTGGACAGGCTAAGAAGAAGAAGTGAGA
CGTCCGATCGTTCAAACATTTGGCAATAAAGTTTCTTAAGATTGAATCCTGTTGCCGGTCTTGCGATGAT
TATCATATAATTTCTGTTGAATTACGTTAAGCATGTAATAATTAACATGTAATGCATGACGTTATTTATG
AGATGGGTTTTTATGATTAGAGTCCCGCAATTATACATTTAATACGCGATAGAAAACAAAATATAGCGCG
CAAACTAGGATAAATTATCGCGCGCGGTGTCATCTATGTTACTAGATCGGGAATTGATCCCCCCTCGACA
GCTTCCGGAAAGGGCGAATTCGCAACTTTGTATACAAAAGTTGCCGAGCTCGCGGCCGCATGTTGTTGTT
ACCAGAAAGTAAATAAATGTTCAATCTCTGATGTTCTCAAGTAAGTGAGTTTTATTGGGAATAATATTAA
CTTATGTTCTTCTTGCATTTGATTTCTTTGCCGCTCTCTTCTTCTATCTTAAATCTGTGTATACTATTTC
ACTATTGGGCTTTTTATTAGTCTATAATGGGACTCAAAATAAGGCTTTGGCCCACATCAAAAAGATAAGT
CACAAATCAAAACTAAATTCAGAGTCTTTTCTCCCACATCGGTCACTGTACTCATTTTGTGTTTGTTTAT
ATATTACACGAACCGATCTTTGGTACGTTCCACCATCACCACAACCAGTTTTAGAGCTAGAAATAGCAAG
TTAAAATAAGGCTAGTCCGTTATCAACTTGAAAAAGTGGCACCGAGTCGGTGCTTTTTTTCTAGACCCAG
CTTTCTTGTACAAAGTTGGCATTACCATGGCTTCGTTGAACAACGGAAACTCGACTTGCCTTCCGCACAA
TACATCATTTCTTCTTAGCTTTTTTTCTTCTTCTTCGTTCATACAGTTTTTTTTTGTTTATCAGCTTACA
TTTTCTTGAACCGTAGCTTTCGTTTTCTTCTTTTTAACTTTCCATTCGGAGTTTTTGTATCTTGTTTCAT
AGTTTGTCCCAGGATTAGAATGATTAGGCATCGAACCTTCAAGAATTTGATTGAATAAAACATCTTCATT
CTTAAGATATGAAGATAATCTTCAAAAGGCCCCTGGGAATCTGAAAGAAGAGAAGCAGGCCCATTTATAT
GGGAAAGAACAATAGTATTTCTTATATAGGCCCATTTAAGTTGAAAACAATCTTCAAAAGTCCCACATCG
CTTAGATAAGAAAACGAAGCTGAGTTTATATACAGCTAGAGTCGAAGTAGTGATTGGATTTGTACTACGA
GTTTGGTTTTAGAGCTAGAAATAGCAAGTTAAAATAAGGCTAGTCCGTTATCAACTTGAAAAAGTGGCAC
CGAGTCGGTGCTTTTTTTCTAGACCCAGCTTTCTTGTACAAAGTTGGCATTACTGCAGGTCGACGACCCA
GCTTTCTTGTACAAAGTTGGCATTACTGCAGGTCGACGACCCAGCTTTCTTGTACAAAGTGGTTCGATAA
TTCTTAATTAACTAGTTCTAGAGCGGCCGCCACCGCGGTGGAGCTCGAATTTCCCCGATCGTTCAAACAT
TTGGCAATAAAGTTTCTTAAGATTGAATCCTGTTGCCGGTCTTGCGATGATTATCATATAATTTCTGTTG
AATTACGTTAAGCATGTAATAATTAACATGTAATGCATGACGTTATTTATGAGATGGGTTTTTATGATTA
GAGTCCCGCAATTATACATTTAATACGCGATAGAAAACAAAATATAGCGCGCAAACTAGGATAAATTATC
GCGCGCGGTGTCATCTATGTTACTAGATCGGGAATTCGTAATCATGGTCATAGCTGTTTCCTGCCTAGTC
GGAGCGGCCGCGTCCGTCTAGCTGATAGTGACCTTAGGCGACTTTTGAACGCGCAATAATGGTTTCTGAC
GTATGTGCTTAGCTCATTAAACTCCAGAAACCCGCGGCTGAGTGGCTCCTTCAACGTTGCGGTTCTGTCA
GTTCCAAACGTAAAACGGCTTGTCCCGCGTCATCGGCGGGGGTCATAACGTGACTCCCTTAATTCTCCGC
TCATGATCAGATTGTCGTTTCCCGCCTTCAGTTTAAACTATCAGTGTTTGACAGGATATATTGGCGGGTA
AACCTAAGAGAAAAGAGCGTTTATTAGAATAATCGGATATTTAAAAGGGCGTGAAAAGGTTTATCCGTTC
GTCCATTTGTATGTGCATGCCAACCACAGGGTTCCCCAGATCTGGCGCCGGCCAGCGAGACGAGCAAGAT
TGGCCGCCGCCCGAAACGATCCGACAGCGCGCCCAGCACAGGTGCGCAGGCAAATTGCACCAACGCATAC
AGCGCCAGCAGAATGCCATAGTGGGCGGTGACGTCGTTCGAGTGAACCAGATCGCGCAGGAGGCCCGGCA
GCACCGGCATAATCAGGCCGATGCCGACAGCGTCGAGCGCGACAGTGCTCAGAATTACGATCAGGGGTAT
GTTGGGTTTCACGTCTGGCCTCCGGACCAGCCTCCGCTGGTCCGATTGAACGCGCGGATTCTTTATCACT
GATAAGTTGGTGGACATATTATGTTTATCAGTGATAAAGTGTCAAGCATGACAAAGTTGCAGCCGAATAC
AGTGATCCGTGCCGCCCTGGACCTGTTGAACGAGGTCGGCGTAGACGGTCTGACGACACGCAAACTGGCG
GAACGGTTGGGGGTTCAGCAGCCGGCGCTTTACTGGCACTTCAGGAACAAGCGGGCGCTGCTCGACGCAC
TGGCCGAAGCCATGCTGGCGGAGAATCATACGCATTCGGTGCCGAGAGCCGACGACGACTGGCGCTCATT
TCTGATCGGGAATGCCCGCAGCTTCAGGCAGGCGCTGCTCGCCTACCGCGATGGCGCGCGCATCCATGCC
GGCACGCGACCGGGCGCACCGCAGATGGAAACGGCCGACGCGCAGCTTCGCTTCCTCTGCGAGGCGGGTT
TTTCGGCCGGGGACGCCGTCAATGCGCTGATGACAATCAGCTACTTCACTGTTGGGGCCGTGCTTGAGGA
GCAGGCCGGCGACAGCGATGCCGGCGAGCGCGGCGGCACCGTTGAACAGGCTCCGCTCTCGCCGCTGTTG
CGGGCCGCGATAGACGCCTTCGACGAAGCCGGTCCGGACGCAGCGTTCGAGCAGGGACTCGCGGTGATTG
TCGATGGATTGGCGAAAAGGAGGCTCGTTGTCAGGAACGTTGAAGGACCGAGAAAGGGTGACGATTGATC
AGGACCGCTGCCGGAGCGCAACCCACTCACTACAGCAGAGCCATGTAGACAACATCCCCTCCCCCTTTCC
ACCGCGTCAGACGCCCGTAGCAGCCCGCTACGGGCTTTTTCATGCCCTGCCCTAGCGTCCAAGCCTCACG
GCCGCGCTCGGCCTCTCTGGCGGCCTTCTGGCGCTCTTCCGCTTCCTCGCTCACTGACTCGCTGCGCTCG
GTCGTTCGGCTGCGGCGAGCGGTATCAGCTCACTCAAAGGCGGTAATACGGTTATCCACAGAATCAGGGG
ATAACGCAGGAAAGAACATGTGAGCAAAAGGCCAGCAAAAGGCCAGGAACCGTAAAAAGGCCGCGTTGCT
GGCGTTTTTCCATAGGCTCCGCCCCCCTGACGAGCATCACAAAAATCGACGCTCAAGTCAGAGGTGGCGA
AACCCGACAGGACTATAAAGATACCAGGCGTTTCCCCCTGGAAGCTCCCTCGTGCGCTCTCCTGTTCCGA
CCCTGCCGCTTACCGGATACCTGTCCGCCTTTCTCCCTTCGGGAAGCGTGGCGCTTTTCCGCTGCATAAC
CCTGCTTCGGGGTCATTATAGCGATTTTTTCGGTATATCCATCCTTTTTCGCACGATATACAGGATTTTG
CCAAAGGGTTCGTGTAGACTTTCCTTGGTGTATCCAACGGCGTCAGCCGGGCAGGATAGGTGAAGTAGGC
CCACCCGCGAGCGGGTGTTCCTTCTTCACTGTCCCTTATTCGCACCTGGCGGTGCTCAACGGGAATCCTG
CTCTGCGAGGCTGGCCGGCTACCGCCGGCGTAACAGATGAGGGCAAGCGGATGGCTGATGAAACCAAGCC
AACCAGGAAGGGCAGCCCACCTATCAAGGTGTACTGCCTTCCAGACGAACGAAGAGCGATTGAGGAAAAG
GCGGCGGCGGCCGGCATGAGCCTGTCGGCCTACCTGCTGGCCGTCGGCCAGGGCTACAAAATCACGGGCG
TCGTGGACTATGAGCACGTCCGCGAGCTGGCCCGCATCAATGGCGACCTGGGCCGCCTGGGCGGCCTGCT
GAAACTCTGGCTCACCGACGACCCGCGCACGGCGCGGTTCGGTGATGCCACGATCCTCGCCCTGCTGGCG
AAGATCGAAGAGAAGCAGGACGAGCTTGGCAAGGTCATGATGGGCGTGGTCCGCCCGAGGGCAGAGCCAT
GACTTTTTTAGCCGCTAAAACGGCCGGGGGGTGCGCGTGATTGCCAAGCACGTCCCCATGCGCTCCATCA
AGAAGAGCGACTTCGCGGAGCTGGTGAAGTACATCACCGACGAGCAAGGCAAGACCGAGCGCCTTTCCGA
CGCTCACCGGGCTGGTTGCCCTCGCCGCTGGGCTGGCGGCCGTCTATGGCCCTGCAAACGCGCCAGAAAC
GCCGTCGAAGCCGTGTGCGAGACACCGCGGCCGGCCGCCGGCGTTGTGGATACCTCGCGGAAAACTTGGC
CCTCACTGACAGATGAGGGGCGGACGTTGACACTTGAGGGGCCGACTCACCCGGCGCGGCGTTGACAGAT
GAGGGGCAGGCTCGATTTCGGCCGGCGACGTGGAGCTGGCCAGCCTCGCAAATCGGCGAAAACGCCTGAT
TTTACGCGAGTTTCCCACAGATGATGTGGACAAGCCTGGGGATAAGTGCCCTGCGGTATTGACACTTGAG
GGGCGCGACTACTGACAGATGAGGGGCGCGATCCTTGACACTTGAGGGGCAGAGTGCTGACAGATGAGGG
GCGCACCTATTGACATTTGAGGGGCTGTCCACAGGCAGAAAATCCAGCATTTGCAAGGGTTTCCGCCCGT
TTTTCGGCCACCGCTAACCTGTCTTTTAACCTGCTTTTAAACCAATATTTATAAACCTTGTTTTTAACCA
GGGCTGCGCCCTGTGCGCGTGACCGCGCACGCCGAAGGGGGGTGCCCCCCCTTCTCGAACCCTCCCGGCC
CGCTAACGCGGGCCTCCCATCCCCCCAGGGGCTGCGCCCCTCGGCCGCGAACGGCCTCACCCCAAAAATG
GCAGCGCTGGCAGTCCTTGCCATTGCCGGGATCGGGGCAGTAACGGGATGGGCGATCAGCCCGAGCGCGA
CGCCCGGAAGCATTGACGTGCCGCAGGTGCTGGCATCGACATTCAGCGACCAGGTGCCGGGCAGTGAGGG
CGGCGGCCTGGGTGGCGGCCTGCCCTTCACTTCGGCCGTCGGGGCATTCACGGACTTCATGGCGGGGCCG
GCAATTTTTACCTTGGGCATTCTTGGCATAGTGGTCGCGGGTGCCGTGCTCGTGTTCGGGGGTGCGATAA
ACCCAGCGAACCATTTGAGGTGATAGGTAAGATTATACCGAGGTATGAAAACGAGAATTGGACCTTTACA
GAATTACTCTATGAAGCGCCATATTTAAAAAGCTACCAAGACGAAGAGGATGAAGAGGATGAGGAGGCAG
ATTGCCTTGAATATATTGACAATACTGATAAGATAATATATCTTTTATATAGAAGATATCGCCGTATGTA
AGGATTTCAGGGGGCAAGGCATAGGCAGCGCGCTTATCAATATATCTATAGAATGGGCAAAGCATAAAAA
CTTGCATGGACTAATGCTTGAAACCCAGGACAATAACCTTATAGCTTGTAAATTCTATCATAATTGGGTA
ATGACTCCAACTTATTGATAGTGTTTTATGTTCAGATAATGCCCGATGACTTTGTCATGCAGCTCCACCG
ATTTTGAGAACGACAGCGACTTCCGTCCCAGCCGTGCCAGGTGCTGCCTCAGATTCAGGTTATGCCGCTC
AATTCGCTGCGTATATCGCTTGCTGATTACGTGCAGCTTTCCCTTCAGGCGGGATTCATACAGCGGCCAG
CCATCCGTCATCCATATCACCACGTCAAAGGGTGACAGCAGGCTCATAAGACGCCCCAGCGTCGCCATAG
TGCGTTCACCGAATACGTGCGCAACAACCGTCTTCCGGAGACTGTCATACGCGTAAAACAGCCAGCGCTG
GCGCGATTTAGCCCCGACATAGCCCCACTGTTCGTCCATTTCCGCGCAGACGATGACGTCACTGCCCGGC
TGTATGCGCGAGGTTACCGACTGCGGCCTGAGTTTTTTAAGTGACGTAAAATCGTGTTGAGGCCAACGCC
CATAATGCGGGCTGTTGCCCGGCATCCAACGCCATTCATGGCCATATCAATGATTTTCTGGTGCGTACCG
GGTTGAGAAGCGGTGTAAGTGAACTGCAGTTGCCATGTTTTACGGCAGTGAGAGCAGAGATAGCGCTGAT
GTCCGGCGGTGCTTTTGCCGTTACGCACCACCCCGTCAGTAGCTGAACAGGAGGGACAGCTGATAGAAAC
AGAAGCCACTGGAGCACCTCAAAAACACCATCATACACTAAATCAGTAAGTTGGCAGCATCACCCATAAT
TGTGGTTTCAAAATCGGCTCCGTCGATACTATGTTATACGCCAACTTTGAAAACAACTTTGAAAAAGCTG
TTTTCTGGTATTTAAGGTTTTAGAATGCAAGGAACAGTGAATTGGAGTTCGTCTTGTTATAATTAGCTTC
TTGGGGTATCTTTAAATACTGTAGAAAAGAGGAAGGAAATAATAAATGGCTAAAATGAGAATATCACCGG
AATTGAAAAAACTGATCGAAAAATACCGCTGCGTAAAAGATACGGAAGGAATGTCTCCTGCTAAGGTATA
TAAGCTGGTGGGAGAAAATGAAAACCTATATTTAAAAATGACGGACAGCCGGTATAAAGGGACCACCTAT
GATGTGGAACGGGAAAAGGACATGATGCTATGGCTGGAAGGAAAGCTGCCTGTTCCAAAGGTCCTGCACT
TTGAACGGCATGATGGCTGGAGCAATCTGCTCATGAGTGAGGCCGATGGCGTCCTTTGCTCGGAAGAGTA
TGAAGATGAACAAAGCCCTGAAAAGATTATCGAGCTGTATGCGGAGTGCATCAGGCTCTTTCACTCCATC
GACATATCGGATTGTCCCTATACGAATAGCTTAGACAGCCGCTTAGCCGAATTGGATTACTTACTGAATA
ACGATCTGGCCGATGTGGATTGCGAAAACTGGGAAGAAGACACTCCATTTAAAGATCCGCGCGAGCTGTA
TGATTTTTTAAAGACGGAAAAGCCCGAAGAGGAACTTGTCTTTTCCCACGGCGACCTGGGAGACAGCAAC
ATCTTTGTGAAAGATGGCAAAGTAAGTGGCTTTATTGATCTTGGGAGAAGCGGCAGGGCGGACAAGTGGT
ATGACATTGCCTTCTGCGTCCGGTCGATCAGGGAGGATATCGGGGAAGAACAGTATGTCGAGCTATTTTT
TGACTTACTGGGGATCAAGCCTGATTGGGAGAAAATAAAATATTATATTTTACTGGATGAATTGTTTTAG
TACCTAGATGTGGCGCAACGATGCCGGCGACAAGCAGGAGCGCACCGACTTCTTCCGCATCAAGTGTTTT
GGCTCTCAGGCCGAGGCCCACGGCAAGTATTTGGGCAAGGGGTCGCTGGTATTCGTGCAGGGCAAGATTC
GGAATACCAAGTACGAGAAGGACGGCCAGACGGTCTACGGGACCGACTTCATTGCCGATAAGGTGGATTA
TCTGGACACCAAGGCACCAGGCGGGTCAAATCAGGAATAAGGGCACATTGCCCCGGCGTGAGTCGGGGCA
ATCCCGCAAGGAGGGTGAATGAATCGGACGTTTGACCGGAAGGCATACAGGCAAGAACTGATCGACGCGG
GGTTTTCCGCCGAGGATGCCGAAACCATCGCAAGCCGCACCGTCATGCGTGCGCCCCGCGAAACCTTCCA
GTCCGTCGGCTCGATGGTCCAGCAAGCTACGGCCAAGATCGAGCGCGACAGCGTGCAACTGGCTCCCCCT
GCCCTGCCCGCGCCATCGGCCGCCGTGGAGCGTTCGCGTCGTCTCGAACAGGAGGCGGCAGGTTTGGCGA
AGTCGATGACCATCGACACGCGAGGAACTATGACGACCAAGAAGCGAAAAACCGCCGGCGAGGACCTGGC
AAAACAGGTCAGCGAGGCCAAGCAGGCCGCGTTGCTGAAACACACGAAGCAGCAGATCAAGGAAATGCAG
CTTTCCTTGTTCGATATTGCGCCGTGGCCGGACACGATGCGAGCGATGCCAAACGACACGGCCCGCTCTG
CCCTGTTCACCACGCGCAACAAGAAAATCCCGCGCGAGGCGCTGCAAAACAAGGTCATTTTCCACGTCAA
CAAGGACGTGAAGATCACCTACACCGGCGTCGAGCTGCGGGCCGACGATGACGAACTGGTGTGGCAGCAG
GTGTTGGAGTACGCGAAGCGCACCCCTATCGGCGAGCCGATCACCTTCACGTTCTACGAGCTTTGCCAGG
ACCTGGGCTGGTCGATCAATGGCCGGTATTACACGAAGGCCGAGGAATGCCTGTCGCGCCTACAGGCGAC
GGCGATGGGCTTCACGTCCGACCGCGTTGGGCACCTGGAATCGGTGTCGCTGCTGCACCGCTTCCGCGTC
CTGGACCGTGGCAAGAAAACGTCCCGTTGCCAGGTCCTGATCGACGAGGAAATCGTCGTGCTGTTTGCTG
GCGACCACTACACGAAATTCATATGGGAGAAGTACCGCAAGCTGTCGCCGACGGCCCGACGGATGTTCGA
CTATTTCAGCTCGCACCGGGAGCCGTACCCGCTCAAGCTGGAAACCTTCCGCCTCATGTGCGGATCGGAT
TCCACCCGCGTGAAGAAGTGGCGCGAGCAGGTCGGCGAAGCCTGCGAAGAGTTGCGAGGCAGCGGCCTGG
TGGAACACGCCTGGGTCAATGATGACCTGGTGCATTGCAAACGCTAGGGCCTTGTGGGGTCAGTTCCGGC
TGGGGGTTCAGCAGCCAGCGCTTTACTGGCATTTCAGGAACAAGCGGGCACTGCTCGACGCACTTGCTTC
GCTCAGTATCGCTCGGGACGCACGGCGCGCTCTACGAACTGCCGATAAACAGAGGATTAAAATTGACAAT
TGTGATTAAGGCTCAGATTCGACGGCTTGGAGCGGCCGACGTGCAGGATTTCCGCGAGATCCGATTGTCG
GCCCTGAAGAAAGCTCCAGAGATGTTCGGGTCCGTTTACGAGCACGAGGAGAAAAAGCCCATGGAGGCGT
TCGCTGAACGGTTGCGAGATGCCGTGGCATTCGGCGCCTACATCGACGGCGAGATCATTGGGCTGTCGGT
CTTCAAACAGGAGGACGGCCCCAAGGACGCTCACAAGGCGCATCTGTCCGGCGTTTTCGTGGAGCCCGAA
CAGCGAGGCCGAGGGGTCGCCGGTATGCTGCTGCGGGCGTTGCCGGCGGGTTTATTGCTCGTGATGATCG
TCCGACAGATTCCAACGGGAATCTGGTGGATGCGCATCTTCATCCTCGGCGCACTTAATATTTCGCTATT
CTGGAGCTTGTTGTTTATTTCGGTCTACCGCCTGCCGGGCGGGGTCGCGGCGACGGTAGGCGCTGTGCAG
CCGCTGATGGTCGTGTTCATCTCTGCCGCTCTGCTAGGTAGCCCGATACGATTGATGGCGGTCCTGGGGG
CTATTTGCGGAACTGCGGGCGTGGCGCTGTTGGTGTTGACACCAAACGCAGCGCTAGATCCTGTCGGCGT
CGCAGCGGGCCTGGCGGGGGCGGTTTCCATGGCGTTCGGAACCGTGCTGACCCGCAAGTGGCAACCTCCC
GTGCCTCTGCTCACCTTTACCGCCTGGCAACTGGCGGCCGGAGGACTTCTGCTCGTTCCAGTAGCTTTAG
TGTTTGATCCGCCAATCCCGATGCCTACAGGAACCAATGTTCTCGGCCTGGCGTGGCTCGGCCTGATCGG
AGCGGGTTTAACCTACTTCCTTTGGTTCCGGGGGATCTCGCGACTCGAACCTACAGTTGTTTCCTTACTG
GGCTTTCTCAGCCCCAGATCTGGGGTCGATCAGCCGGGGATGCATCAGGCCGACAGTCGGAACTTCGGGT
CCCCGACCTGTACCATTCGGTGAGCAATGGATAGGGGAGTTGATATCGTCAACGTTCACTTCTAAAGAAA
TAGCGCCACTCAGCTTCCTCAGCGGCTTTATCCAGCGATTTCCTATTATGTCGGCATAGTTCTCAAGATC
GACAGCCTGTCACGGTTAAGCGAGAAATGAATAAGAAGGCTGATAATTCGGATCTCTGCGAGGGAGATGA
TATTTGATCACAGGCAGCAACGCTCTGTCATCGTTACAATCAACATGCTACCCTCCGCGAGATCATCCGT
GTTTCAAACCCGGCAGCTTAGTTGCCGTTCTTCCGAATAGCATCGGTAACATGAGCAAAGTCTGCCGCCT
TACAACGGCTCTCCCGCTGACGCCGTCCCGGACTGATGGGCTGCCTGTATCGAGTGGTGATTTTGTGCCG
AGCTGCCGGTCGGGGAGCTGTTGGCTGGCTGGTGGCAGGATATATTGTGGTGTAAACAAATTGACGCTTA
GACAACTTAATAACACATTGCGGACGTTTTTAATGTACTGGGGTGGTTTTTCTTTTCACCAGTGAGACGG
GCAACAGCTGATTGCCCTTCACCGCCTGGCCCTGAGAGAGTTGCAGCAAGCGGTCCACGCTGGTTTGCCC
CAGCAGGCGAAAATCCTGTTTGATGGTGGTTCCGAAATCGGCAAAATCCCTTATAAATCAAAAGAATAGC
CCGAGATAGGGT
[37 nt withheld, positions 15483-15519]
AAAGAACGTGGACTCCAACGTCAAAGG
[141 nt withheld, positions 15547-15687]
G
[44 nt withheld, positions 15689-15732]
CATTCAGGCTGCGCAACTGTTGGGAAGGGCGATCGGTGCGGGCCTCTTCGCTATTACGCCAGCTGGCGAA
AGGGGGATGTGCTGCAAGGCGATTAAGTTGGGTAACGCCAGGGTTTTCCCAGTCACGACGTTGTAAAACG
ACGGCCAGTGAATTAATTCCCGATCTAGTAACATAGATGACACCGCGCGCGATAATTTATCCTAGTTTGC
GCGCTATATTTTGTTTTCTATCGCGTATTAAATGTATAATTGCGGGACTCTAATCATAAAAACCCATCTC
ATAAATAACGTCATGCATTACATGTTAATTATTACATGCTTAACGTAATTCAACAGAAATTATATGATAA
TCATCGCAAGACCGGCAACAGGATTCAATCTTAAGAAACTTTATTGCCAAATGTTTGAACGATCGGGGAA
ATTCGAGCTCGGTACCCCCTCCTGGGCACGGTCGTACGCGATCCGCCGCGGTTCCACCTCACCATTGCGG
GTATGCCAGTTGAGTTCGATGAGTTCCCGTACCAGCTCCAACTCGGGCGATGCCACGCGCACTCCGTTCA
GATCTCGGTGACGGGCAGGACCGGACGGGGCGGTACCGGCAGGCTGAAGTCCAGCTGCCAGAAACCCACG
TCATGCCAGTTCCCGTGCTTGAAGCCGGCCGCCCGCAGCATGCCGCGGGGGGCATATCCGAGCGCCTCGT
GCATGCGCACGCTCGGGTCGTTGGGCAGCCCGATGACAGCGACCACGCTCTTGAAGCCCTGTGCCTCCAG
GGACTTCAGCAGGTGGGTGTAGAGCGTGGAGCCCAGTCCCGTCCGCTGGTGGCGGGGGGAGACGTACACG
GTCGACTCGGCCGTCCAGTCGTAGGCGTTGCGTGCCTTCCAGGGGCCCGCGTAGGCGATGCCGGCGACCT
CGCCGTCCACCTCGGCGACGAGCCAGGGATAGCGCTCCCGCAGACGGACGAGGTCGTCCGTCCACTCCTG
CGGTTCCTGCGGCTCGGTACGGAAGTTGACCGTGCTTGTCTCGATGTAGTGGTTGACGATGGTGCAGACC
GCCGGCATGTCCGCCTCGGTGGCACGGCGGATGTCGGCCGGGCGTCGTTCTGGGCTCATGGATCCTCTAG
AGTCCCCCGTGTTCTCTCCAAATGAAATGAACTTCCTTATATAGAGGAAGGGTCTTGCGAAGGATAGTGG
GATTGTGCGTCATCCCTTACGTCAGTGGAGATATCACATCAATCCACTTGCTTTGAAGACGTGGTTGGAA
CGTCTTCTTTTTCCACGATGCTCCTCGTGGGTGGGGGTCCATCTTTGGGACCACTGTCGGCAGAGGCATC
TTCAACGATGGCCTTTCCTTTATCGCAATGATGGCATTTGTAGGAGCCACCTTCCTTTTCCACTATCTTC
ACAATAAAGTGACAGATAGCTGGGCAATGGAATCCGAGGAGGTTTCCGGATATTACCCTTTGTTGAAAAG
TCTCAATTGCCCTTTGGTCTTCTGAGACTGTATCTTTGATATTTTTGGAGTAGACAAGTGTGTCGTGCTC
CACCATGTTGACGAAGATTTTCTTCTTGTCATTGAGTCGTAAGAGACTCTGTATGAACTGTTCGCCAGTC
TTTACGGCGAGTTCTGTTAGGTCCTCTATTTGAATCTTTGACTCCATGGCCTTTGATTCAGTGGGAACTA
CCTTTTTAGAGACTCCAATCTCTATTACTTGCCTTGGTTTGTGAAGCAAGCCTTGAATCGTCCATACTGG
AATAGTACTTCTGATCTTGAGAAATATATCTTTCTCTGTGTTCTTGATGCAGTTAGTCCTGAATCTTTTG
ACTGCATCTTTAACCTTCTTGGGAAGGTATTTGATTTCCTGGAGATTATTGCTCGGGTAGATCGTCTTGA
TGAGACCTGCTGCGTAAGCCTCTCTAACCATCTGTGGGTTAGCATTCTTTCTGAAATTGAAAAGGCTAAT
CTGGGGACCTGCAGGGGCAATACCGCCAGGGTTTTCCCAGTCACGACGTTGTAAAACGACGGCCAGTGCC
AAGCTTTCGACGAGTCAGTAATAAACGGCGTCAAAGTGGTTGCAGCCGGCACACACGAGTCGTGTTTATC
AACTCAAAGCACAAATACTTTTCCTCAACCTAAAAATAAGGCAATTAGCCAAAAACAACTTTGCGTGTAA
ACAACGCTCAATACACGTGTCATTTTATTATTAGCTATTGCTTCACCGCCTTAGCTTTCTCGTGACCTAG
TCGTCCTCGTCTTTTCTTCTTCTTCTTCTATAAAACAATACCCAAAGAGCTCTTCTTCTTCACAATTCAG
ATTTCAATTTCTCAAAATCTTAAAAACTTTCTCTCAATTCTCTCTACCGTGATCAAGGTAAATTTCTGTG
TTCCTTATTCTCTCAAAATCTTCGATTTTGTTTTCGTTCGATCCCAATTTCGTATATGTTCTTTGGTTTA
GATTCTGTTAATCTTAGATCGAAGACGATTTTCTGGGTTTGATCGTTAGATATCATCTTAATTCTCGATT
AGGGTTTCATAGATATCATCCGATTTGTTCAAATAATTTGAGTTTTGTCGAATAATTACTCTTCGATTTG
TGATTTCTATCTAGATCTGGTGTTAGTTTCTAGTTTGTGCGATCGAATTTGTAGATT
